Addgene plasmid #203746: mEos3.2trLATo
Purpose: Encodes the transmembrane domain from mouse LAT with mEos3.2 fused on the N terminus. Used as a fluorescent plasma membrane probe.
Depositing lab: Sarah Veatch. Depositing organization: University of Michigan. Publication: Membrane phase separation drives responsive assembly of receptor signaling domains. Shelby SA, Castello-Serrano I, Wisser KC, Levental I, Veatch SL. Nat Chem Biol. 2023 Jun;19(6):750-758. doi: 10.1038/s41589-023-01268-8. Epub 2023 Mar 30. PubMed 36997644.
Backbone
  Vector backbone: mEos3.2-C1
  Backbone manufacturer: Addgene; Michael Davidson's lab
  Vector type: Mammalian Expression
Growth in bacteria
  Bacterial resistance: Kanamycin, 50 μg/mL
  Growth temperature: 37°C
  Growth strain: DH5alpha
  Copy number: High Copy
Gene/Insert
  Gene/Insert name: trLATo
  Species: M. musculus (mouse)
  Entrez Gene: Lat (a.k.a. p36-38, pp36)
  Tag / fusion protein: ER translocation signal - mEos3.2 (N terminal on insert)
  Cloning method: Restriction Enzyme; 5′ cloning site Unknown (unknown if destroyed)
Resource information
  A portion of this plasmid was derived from a plasmid made by: Insert DNA courtesy of Jonathan Grover in the Akira Ono lab
Terms and licenses: Academic/Nonprofit Terms; Industry Terms: Not Available to Industry
How to cite: mEos3.2trLATo was a gift from Sarah Veatch (Addgene plasmid # 203746 ; http://n2t.net/addgene:203746 ; RRID:Addgene_203746)
