[The description below was written by a language model from this plasmid's Addgene catalogue record and pLannotate feature annotations shown in this document.]
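Description:
mEos3.2trLATo is a 4,888-nt mammalian expression plasmid built on the mEos3.2-C1 backbone, a C1-type fluorescent-protein fusion vector. It is maintained in E. coli at high copy through a ColE1/pUC-type origin and selected with kanamycin. The single NeoR/KanR (Tn5 aminoglycoside phosphotransferase) gene is driven by tandem bacterial (bla) and SV40 early promoters and terminated by an HSV TK polyadenylation signal, so the same marker can also confer G418 resistance in mammalian cells. An f1 origin is present as well. The annotated ble, bGH poly(A) and SV40 large T antigen fragments are short matches that appear to be backbone remnants or annotation artefacts rather than functional elements.

The expression cassette uses the human CMV immediate-early enhancer and promoter to drive an open reading frame in which mEos3.2, a monomeric green-to-red photoconvertible fluorescent protein derived from Lobophyllia hemprichii, sits upstream of a short fragment of mouse Lat (linker for activation of T cells), followed by the SV40 poly(A) signal. The Lat fragment of about 108 nt corresponds to the transmembrane domain described in the catalogue. The record also lists an ER translocation signal ahead of mEos3.2. This element is not annotated separately in the feature table but would fall in the region between the promoter and the mEos3.2 coding sequence. Such a signal directs the N-terminal fluorescent protein into the secretory pathway, so that the transmembrane anchor would present it on the lumenal, and ultimately extracellular, face of the membrane. The construct is intended as a fluorescent plasma membrane probe. The photoconvertibility of mEos3.2 makes it suitable for single-molecule localization imaging, and the associated work concerns membrane phase separation and the assembly of receptor signaling domains.
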