Features (pLannotate 1.2.2; 16 found; start..end, strand, type, name):
     61..364     +  enhancer       CMV enhancer: human cytomegalovirus immediate early enhancer
    365..568     +  promoter       CMV promoter: human cytomegalovirus (CMV) immediate early promoter
    672..704     +  misc_feature   MCS (fragment): multiple cloning site
    718..1395    +  CDS            mEos3.2: mEos3.2 is a photoconvertible green/yellow fluorescent protein published in 2012, derived from Lobophyllia hemprichii. It is reported to be a rapidly-maturing monomer with moderate acid sensitivity.
   1405..1512    +  CDS            Lat (fragment): LAT_MOUSE - Experimental evidence at protein level: Swiss-Prot protein existence level 1. Required for TCR (T-cell antigen receptor)- and pre-TCR- mediated signaling, both in mature T-cells and during their development. Involved in FCGR3 (low affinity immunoglobulin gamma Fc region receptor III)-mediated signaling in natural killer cells and FCER1 (high affinity immunoglobulin epsilon receptor)-mediated signaling in mast cells. Couples activation of these receptors and their associated kinases with distal intracellular events such as mobilization of intracellular calcium stores, PKC activation
   1516..1552    +  misc_feature   MCS (fragment): multiple cloning site
   1569..1653    +  CDS            large T antigen (fragment): large T antigen from SV40 (simian virus 40)
   1676..1797    +  polyA_signal   SV40 poly(A) signal: SV40 polyadenylation signal
   1831..2259    -  rep_origin     f1 ori (sequence partly withheld): f1 bacteriophage origin of replication; arrow indicates direction of (+) strand synthesis
   2286..2390    +  promoter       AmpR promoter: bla
   2392..2749    +  promoter       SV40 promoter: SV40 enhancer and early promoter
   2784..3578    +  CDS            NeoR/KanR: aminoglycoside phosphotransferase from Tn5; aph(3')-II (or nptII); confers resistance to neomycin, kanamycin, and G418 (Geneticin®)
   3599..3751    +  CDS            ble (fragment): BLE_KLEPN - Experimental evidence at protein level: Swiss-Prot protein existence level 1. Binding protein with a strong affinity to the bleomycin family of antibiotics. Binds to CL990; an antimitotic-antibiotic compound. From Klebsiella pneumoniae.
   3810..3857    +  polyA_signal   HSV TK poly(A) signal: herpes simplex virus thymidine kinase polyadenylation signal (Cole and Stacy, 1985)
   3948..3964    -  polyA_signal   bGH poly(A) signal (fragment): bovine growth hormone polyadenylation signal
   4186..4774    +  rep_origin     ori: high-copy-number ColE1/pMB1/pBR322/pUC origin of replication
>Addgene plasmid #203746 | mEos3.2trLATo | addgene full sequence | sequence record 403345 | Addgene NGS Result
TAGTTATTAATAGTAATCAATTACGGGGTCATTAGTTCATAGCCCATATATGGAGTTCCGCGTTACATAA
CTTACGGTAAATGGCCCGCCTGGCTGACCGCCCAACGACCCCCGCCCATTGACGTCAATAATGACGTATG
TTCCCATAGTAACGCCAATAGGGACTTTCCATTGACGTCAATGGGTGGAGTATTTACGGTAAACTGCCCA
CTTGGCAGTACATCAAGTGTATCATATGCCAAGTACGCCCCCTATTGACGTCAATGACGGTAAATGGCCC
GCCTGGCATTATGCCCAGTACATGACCTTATGGGACTTTCCTACTTGGCAGTACATCTACGTATTAGTCA
TCGCTATTACCATGGTGATGCGGTTTTGGCAGTACATCAATGGGCGTGGATAGCGGTTTGACTCACGGGG
ATTTCCAAGTCTCCACCCCATTGACGTCAATGGGAGTTTGTTTTGGCACCAAAATCAACGGGACTTTCCA
AAATGTCGTAACAACTCCGCCCCATTGACGCAAATGGGCGGTAGGCGTGTACGGTGGGAGGTCTATATAA
GCAGAGCTGGTTTAGTGAACCGTCAGATCCGCTAGCCACCATGGAGCTCTTTTGGAGTATAGTCTTTACT
GTCCTCCTGAGTTTCTCCTGCCGGGGGTCAGACTGGGAATCTCTGCAGTCGACGGTACCGCGGGCCCGGG
ATCCACCGGTCGCCACCATGAGTGCGATTAAGCCAGACATGAAGATCAAACTCCGTATGGAAGGCAACGT
AAACGGGCACCACTTTGTGATCGACGGAGATGGTACAGGCAAGCCTTTTGAGGGAAAACAGAGTATGGAT
CTTGAAGTCAAAGAGGGCGGACCTCTGCCTTTTGCCTTTGATATCCTGACCACTGCATTCCATTACGGCA
ACAGGGTATTCGCCAAATATCCAGACAACATACAAGACTATTTTAAGCAGTCGTTTCCTAAGGGGTATTC
GTGGGAACGAAGCTTGACTTTCGAAGACGGGGGCATTTGCAACGCCAGAAACGACATAACAATGGAAGGG
GACACTTTCTATAATAAAGTTCGATTTTATGGTACCAACTTTCCCGCCAATGGTCCAGTTATGCAGAAGA
AGACGCTGAAATGGGAGCCCTCCACTGAGAAAATGTATGTGCGTGATGGAGTGCTGACGGGTGATATTGA
GATGGCTTTGTTGCTTGAAGGAAATGCCCATTACCGATGTGACTTCAGAACTACTTACAAAGCTAAGGAG
AAGGGTGTCAAGTTACCAGGCGCCCACTTTGTGGACCACTGCATTGAGATTTTAAGCCATGACAAAGATT
ACAACAAGGTTAAGCTGTATGAGCATGCTGTTGCTCATTCTGGATTGCCTGACAATGCCAGACGATTCTC
GAGAATGGAAGCAGACGCCTTGAGCCCGGTGGGGCTGGGCCTCCTGCTGCTGCCCTTCTTGGTCACGCTC
CTGGCTGCCCTGTGCGTGCGCTGCCGTGAGTTGCCAGTCTCCTAAGAATTCTGCAGTCGACGGTACCGCG
GGCCCGGGATCCACCGGATCTAGATAACTGATCATAATCAGCCATACCACATTTGTAGAGGTTTTACTTG
CTTTAAAAAACCTCCCACACCTCCCCCTGAACCTGAAACATAAAATGAATGCAATTGTTGTTGTTAACTT
GTTTATTGCAGCTTATAATGGTTACAAATAAAGCAATAGCATCACAAATTTCACAAATAAAGCATTTTTT
TCACTGCATTCTAGTTGTGGTTTGTCCAAACTCATCAATGTATCTTAACGCGTAAATTGTAAGCGTTAAT
ATTTTGTTAAAATTCGCGTTAAATTTTTGTTAAATCAGCTCATTTTTTAACCAATAGGCCGAAATCGGCA
AAATCCCTTATAAATCAAAAGAATAGACCGAGATAGGGT
[37 nt withheld, positions 1930-1966]
AAAGAACGTGGACTCCAACGTCAAAGG
[49 nt withheld, positions 1994-2042]
T
[91 nt withheld, positions 2044-2134]
G
[124 nt withheld, positions 2136-2259]
CAGGTGGCACTTTTCGGGGAAATGTGCGCGGAACCCCTATTTGTTTATTTTTCTAAATACATTCAAATAT
GTATCCGCTCATGAGACAATAACCCTGATAAATGCTTCAATAATATTGAAAAAGGAAGAGTCCTGAGGCG
GAAAGAACCAGCTGTGGAATGTGTGTCAGTTAGGGTGTGGAAAGTCCCCAGGCTCCCCAGCAGGCAGAAG
TATGCAAAGCATGCATCTCAATTAGTCAGCAACCAGGTGTGGAAAGTCCCCAGGCTCCCCAGCAGGCAGA
AGTATGCAAAGCATGCATCTCAATTAGTCAGCAACCATAGTCCCGCCCCTAACTCCGCCCATCCCGCCCC
TAACTCCGCCCAGTTCCGCCCATTCTCCGCCCCATGGCTGACTAATTTTTTTTATTTATGCAGAGGCCGA
GGCCGCCTCGGCCTCTGAGCTATTCCAGAAGTAGTGAGGAGGCTTTTTTGGAGGCCTAGGCTTTTGCAAA
GATCGATCAAGAGACAGGATGAGGATCGTTTCGCATGATTGAACAAGATGGATTGCACGCAGGTTCTCCG
GCCGCTTGGGTGGAGAGGCTATTCGGCTATGACTGGGCACAACAGACAATCGGCTGCTCTGATGCCGCCG
TGTTCCGGCTGTCAGCGCAGGGGCGCCCGGTTCTTTTTGTCAAGACCGACCTGTCCGGTGCCCTGAATGA
ACTGCAAGACGAGGCAGCGCGGCTATCGTGGCTGGCCACGACGGGCGTTCCTTGCGCAGCTGTGCTCGAC
GTTGTCACTGAAGCGGGAAGGGACTGGCTGCTATTGGGCGAAGTGCCGGGGCAGGATCTCCTGTCATCTC
ACCTTGCTCCTGCCGAGAAAGTATCCATCATGGCTGATGCAATGCGGCGGCTGCATACGCTTGATCCGGC
TACCTGCCCATTCGACCACCAAGCGAAACATCGCATCGAGCGAGCACGTACTCGGATGGAAGCCGGTCTT
GTCGATCAGGATGATCTGGACGAAGAGCATCAGGGGCTCGCGCCAGCCGAACTGTTCGCCAGGCTCAAGG
CGAGCATGCCCGACGGCGAGGATCTCGTCGTGACCCATGGCGATGCCTGCTTGCCGAATATCATGGTGGA
AAATGGCCGCTTTTCTGGATTCATCGACTGTGGCCGGCTGGGTGTGGCGGACCGCTATCAGGACATAGCG
TTGGCTACCCGTGATATTGCTGAAGAGCTTGGCGGCGAATGGGCTGACCGCTTCCTCGTGCTTTACGGTA
TCGCCGCTCCCGATTCGCAGCGCATCGCCTTCTATCGCCTTCTTGACGAGTTCTTCTGAGCGGGACTCTG
GGGTTCGAAATGACCGACCAAGCGACGCCCAACCTGCCATCACGAGATTTCGATTCCACCGCCGCCTTCT
ATGAAAGGTTGGGCTTCGGAATCGTTTTCCGGGACGCCGGCTGGATGATCCTCCAGCGCGGGGATCTCAT
GCTGGAGTTCTTCGCCCACCCTAGGGGGAGGCTAACTGAAACACGGAAGGAGACAATACCGGAAGGAACC
CGCGCTATGACGGCAATAAAAAGACAGAATAAAACGCACGGTGTTGGGTCGTTTGTTCATAAACGCGGGG
TTCGGTCCCAGGGCTGGCACTCTGTCGATACCCCACCGAGACCCCATTGGGGCCAATACGCCCGCGTTTC
TTCCTTTTCCCCACCCCACCCCCCAAGTTCGGGTGAAGGCCCAGGGCTCGCAGCCAACGTCGGGGCGGCA
GGCCCTGCCATAGCCTCAGGTTACTCATATATACTTTAGATTGATTTAAAACTTCATTTTTAATTTAAAA
GGATCTAGGTGAAGATCCTTTTTGATAATCTCATGACCAAAATCCCTTAACGTGAGTTTTCGTTCCACTG
AGCGTCAGACCCCGTAGAAAAGATCAAAGGATCTTCTTGAGATCCTTTTTTTCTGCGCGTAATCTGCTGC
TTGCAAACAAAAAAACCACCGCTACCAGCGGTGGTTTGTTTGCCGGATCAAGAGCTACCAACTCTTTTTC
CGAAGGTAACTGGCTTCAGCAGAGCGCAGATACCAAATACTGTTCTTCTAGTGTAGCCGTAGTTAGGCCA
CCACTTCAAGAACTCTGTAGCACCGCCTACATACCTCGCTCTGCTAATCCTGTTACCAGTGGCTGCTGCC
AGTGGCGATAAGTCGTGTCTTACCGGGTTGGACTCAAGACGATAGTTACCGGATAAGGCGCAGCGGTCGG
GCTGAACGGGGGGTTCGTGCACACAGCCCAGCTTGGAGCGAACGACCTACACCGAACTGAGATACCTACA
GCGTGAGCTATGAGAAAGCGCCACGCTTCCCGAAGGGAGAAAGGCGGACAGGTATCCGGTAAGCGGCAGG
GTCGGAACAGGAGAGCGCACGAGGGAGCTTCCAGGGGGAAACGCCTGGTATCTTTATAGTCCTGTCGGGT
TTCGCCACCTCTGACTTGAGCGTCGATTTTTGTGATGCTCGTCAGGGGGGCGGAGCCTATGGAAAAACGC
CAGCAACGCGGCCTTTTTACGGTTCCTGGCCTTTTGCTGGCCTTTTGCTCACATGTTCTTTCCTGCGTTA
TCCCCTGATTCTGTGGATAACCGTATTACCGCCATGCAT
